>Addgene plasmid #43325 | II-CGGG | depositor partial sequence | sequence record 58590 | II-CGGG sequence 426 bps
CGTCTCGCTTAACCCCAGAGCAGGTCGTGGCGATCGCAAGCCACGACGGAGGAAAGCAAGCCTTGGAAAC
AGTACAGAGGCTGTTGCCTGTGCTGTGCCAAGCGCACGGACTCACCCCAGAGCAGGTCGTGGCAATCGCG
AGCAATAACGGCGGAAAACAGGCTTTGGAAACGGTGCAGAGGCTCCTTCCAGTGCTGTGCCAAGCGCACG
GCCTCACCCCAGAGCAGGTCGTGGCAATCGCGAGCAATAACGGCGGAAAACAGGCTTTGGAAACGGTGCA
GAGGCTCCTTCCAGTGCTGTGCCAAGCGCACGGATTAACCCCAGAGCAGGTCGTGGCAATCGCGAGCAAT
AACGGCGGAAAACAGGCTTTGGAAACGGTGCAGAGGCTCCTTCCAGTGCTGTGCCAAGCGCACGGGCTCA
GAGACG
