>Addgene plasmid #43325 | II-CGGG | addgene partial sequence | sequence record 61879 | M13-F20 5'-TGTAAAACGACGGCCAGT-3'
AGGGCGAATTGGGCCCTCTAGATGCATGCTCGAGCGGCCGCCAGTGTGATGGATATCTGCAGAATTCGCC
CTTAGTATCTTTCCTGTGCCCACGTCTCTGAGCCCGTGCGCTTGGCACAGCACTGGAAGGAGCCTCTGCA
CCGTTTCCAAAGCCTGTTTTCCGCCGTTATTGCTCGCGATTGCCACGACCTGCTCTGGGGTTAATCCGTG
CGCTTGGCACAGCACTGGAAGGAGCCTCTGCACCGTTTCCAAAGCCTGTTTTCCGCCGTTATTGCTCGCG
ATTGCCACGACCTGCTCTGGGGTGAGGCCGTGCGCTTGGCACAGCACTGGAAGGAGCCTCTGCACCGTTT
CCAAAGCCTGTTTTCCGCCGTTATTGCTCGCGATTGCCACGACCTGCTCTGGGGTGAGTCCGTGCGCTTG
GCACAGCACAGGCAACAGCCTCTGTACTGTTTCCAAGGCTTGCTTTCCTCCGTCGTGGCTTGCGATCGCC
ACGACCTGCTCTGGGGTTAAGCGAGACGCGCTAGGACGGCATCTATATAAGGGCGAATTCCAGCACACTG
GCGGCCGTTACTAGTGGATCCGAGCTCGGTACCAAGCTTGGCGTAATCATGGTCATAGCTGTTTCCTGTG
TGAAATTGTTATCCGCTCACAATTCCACACAACATACGAGCCGGAAGCATAAAGTGTAAAGCCTGGGGTG
CCTAATGAGTGAGCTAACTCACATTAATTGCGTTGCGCTCACTGCCCGCTTTCCAGTCGGGAAACCTGTC
GTGCCAGCTGCATTAATGAATCGGCCAACGCGCGGGGAGAGGCGGTTTGCGTATTGGGCGCTCTTCCGCT
TCCTCGCTCACTGACTCGCTGCGCTCGGTCGTTCGGCTGCGGCGAGCGGTATCAGCTCACTCAAAGGCGG
TAATACGGTTATCCACAGAATCAGGGGATAACGCAGGAAAGAACATGTGAGCAAAANGC
