[The description below was written by a language model from this plasmid's Addgene catalogue record.]
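Description:
II-CGGG is a bacterial cloning plasmid built on the commercial pCRII-TOPO backbone (about 4.0 kb without insert), into which a 426 bp synthetic fragment was introduced by TOPO cloning. It is maintained as a high-copy plasmid in E. coli and carries both ampicillin and kanamycin resistance, the dual-marker arrangement characteristic of this backbone. No feature table accompanies the record, so the origin of replication and other backbone elements are not itemised. The listed sequencing primers, T7 on the 5′ side and M13 reverse on the 3′ side, show that the insert sits between these standard priming sites in the cloning region.

The record gives no description of the insert beyond its name, synthetic origin and size. The plasmid was deposited with a publication describing a TALEN genome-editing system for generating human stem cell-based disease models. In that context, the name suggests a pre-assembled block of four TALE repeat units recognising the bases C, G, G and G, with "II" probably marking its position in an ordered array. The size fits this reading, since four repeats of roughly 100 bp each would come to about that length, but this is an inference and is not stated in the record. No promoter, tag or reporter associated with the insert is recorded, and the vector type gives no sign that it is meant for expression. It is best regarded as a storage and propagation plasmid for a modular DNA part, presumably one member of a library whose fragments are excised or amplified and joined to build custom TALE DNA-binding domains in a separate nuclease expression vector.
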