Addgene plasmid #43325: II-CGGG
Depositing lab: Chad Cowan & Kiran Musunuru. Depositing organization: Harvard University. Publication: A TALEN Genome-Editing System for Generating Human Stem Cell-Based Disease Models. Ding Q, Lee YK, Schaefer EA, Peters DT, Veres A, Kim K, Kuperwasser N, Motola DL, Meissner TB, Hendriks WT, Trevisan M, Gupta RM, Moisan A, Banks E, Friesen M, Schinzel RT, Xia F, Tang A, Xia Y, Figueroa E, Wann A, Ahfeldt T, Daheron L, Zhang F, Rubin LL, Peng LF, Chung RT, Musunuru K, Cowan CA. Cell Stem Cell. 2012 Dec 12. pii: S1934-5909(12)00645-5. doi: 10.1016/j.stem.2012.11.011. PubMed 23246482.
Backbone
  Vector backbone: pCRII-TOPO
  Backbone manufacturer: Invitrogen
  Backbone size w/o insert (bp): 3973
  Vector type: Bacterial Cloning
Growth in bacteria
  Bacterial resistance: Ampicillin and Kanamycin, 100 & 50 μg/mL
  Growth temperature: 37°C
  Growth strain: Top10
  Copy number: High Copy
Gene/Insert
  Gene/Insert name: II-CGGG
  Species: Synthetic
  Insert size (bp): 426
  Cloning method: TOPO Cloning
  Sequencing primers: 5′ T7; 3′ M13-rev
Terms and licenses: Academic/Nonprofit Terms; Industry Terms: Not Available to Industry
How to cite: II-CGGG was a gift from Chad Cowan & Kiran Musunuru (Addgene plasmid # 43325 ; http://n2t.net/addgene:43325 ; RRID:Addgene_43325)
